>Addgene plasmid #148125 | pcDNA3.1-MS2-HA-HshnRNPK-del210-387_Z | depositor full sequence | sequence record 290572 | Full Sequence
GACGGATCGGGAGATCTCCCGATCCCCTATGGTGCACTCTCAGTACAATCTGCTCTGATGCCGCATAGTT
AAGCCAGTATCTGCTCCCTGCTTGTGTGTTGGAGGTCGCTGAGTAGTGCGCGAGCAAAATTTAAGCTACA
ACAAGGCAAGGCTTGACCGACAATTGCATGAAGAATCTGCTTAGGGTTAGGCGTTTTGCGCTGCTTCGCG
ATGTACGGGCCAGATATACGCGTTGACATTGATTATTGACTAGTTATTAATAGTAATCAATTACGGGGTC
ATTAGTTCATAGCCCATATATGGAGTTCCGCGTTACATAACTTACGGTAAATGGCCCGCCTGGCTGACCG
CCCAACGACCCCCGCCCATTGACGTCAATAATGACGTATGTTCCCATAGTAACGCCAATAGGGACTTTCC
ATTGACGTCAATGGGTGGAGTATTTACGGTAAACTGCCCACTTGGCAGTACATCAAGTGTATCATATGCC
AAGTACGCCCCCTATTGACGTCAATGACGGTAAATGGCCCGCCTGGCATTATGCCCAGTACATGACCTTA
TGGGACTTTCCTACTTGGCAGTACATCTACGTATTAGTCATCGCTATTACCATGGTGATGCGGTTTTGGC
AGTACATCAATGGGCGTGGATAGCGGTTTGACTCACGGGGATTTCCAAGTCTCCACCCCATTGACGTCAA
TGGGAGTTTGTTTTGGCACCAAAATCAACGGGACTTTCCAAAATGTCGTAACAACTCCGCCCCATTGACG
CAAATGGGCGGTAGGCGTGTACGGTGGGAGGTCTATATAAGCAGAGCTCTCTGGCTAACTAGAGAACCCA
CTGCTTACTGGCTTATCGAAATTAATACGACTCACTATAGGGAGACCCAAGCTTGCCACCATGGCTTCTA
ACTTTACTCAGTTCGTTCTCGTCGACAATGGCGGAACTGGCGACGTGACTGTCGCCCCAAGCAACTTCGC
TAACGGGGTCGCTGAATGGATCAGCTCTAACTCGCGATCACAGGCTTACAAAGTAACCTGTAGCGTTCGT
CAGAGCTCTGCGCAGAATCGCAAATACACCATCAAAGTCGAGGTGCCTAAAGTGGCAACCCAGACTGTTG
GTGGTGAAGAGCTTCCTGTAGCCGGATGGAGATCTTACTTAAATATGGAACTAACCATTCCAATTTTCGC
CACGAATTCCGACTGCGAGCTTATTGTTAAGGCAATGCAAGGTCTCCTAAAAGATGGAAACCCGATTCCC
TCGGCCATCGCGGCCAACTCCGGCATCTACGGAGGTGGAGGTGGATCTGGTGGATCTCCTCCACATATGG
CTTACCCATACGATGTTCCAGATTACGCTCCTCCAAAGCTTGGATCCGAATTCCCGGGTCGACTCGAGAT
GGAAACTGAACAGCCAGAAGAAACCTTCCCTAACACTGAAACCAATGGTGAATTTGGTAAACGCCCTGCA
GAAGATATGGAAGAGGAACAAGCATTTAAAAGATCTAGAAACACTGATGAGATGGTTGAATTACGCATTC
TGCTTCAGAGCAAGAATGCTGGGGCAGTGATTGGAAAAGGAGGCAAGAATATTAAGGCTCTCCGTACAGA
CTACAATGCCAGTGTTTCAGTCCCAGACAGCAGTGGCCCCGAGCGCATATTGAGTATCAGTGCTGATATT
GAAACAATTGGAGAAATTCTGAAGAAAATCATCCCTACCTTGGAAGAGGGCCTGCAGTTGCCATCACCCA
CTGCAACCAGCCAGCTCCCGCTCGAATCTGATGCTGTGGAATGCTTAAATTACCAACACTATAAAGGAAG
TGACTTTGACTGCGAGTTGAGGCTGTTGATTCATCAGAGTCTAGCAGGAGGAATTATTGGGGTCAAAGGT
GCTAAAATCAAAGAACTTCGAGAGAACACTCAAACCACCATCAAGCTTTTCCAGGAATGCTGTCCTCATT
CCACTGACAGAGTTGTTCTTATTGGAGGAAAACCCGATAGGGTTGTAGAGTGCATAAAGATCATCATTAC
TACACAAGTAACTATTCCCAAAGATTTGGCTGGATCTATTATTGGCAAAGGTGGTCAGCGGATTAAACAA
ATCCGTCATGAGTCGGGAGCTTCGATCAAAATTGATGAGCCTTTAGAAGGATCCGAAGATCGGATCATTA
CCATTACAGGAACACAGGACCAGATACAGAATGCACAGTATTTGCTGCAGAACAGTGTGAAGCAGTATGC
AGATGTTGAAGGATTCTAATGCAAGATATTTTTTCTTTTTTATAGTGTGAAGCAGTATTCTGGAAAGTTT
TTCTAAGCGGCCGCCTAGAGGGCCCTATTCTAGTTGCCAGCCATCTGTTGTTTGCCCCTCCCCCGTGCCT
TCCTTGACCCTGGAAGGTGCCACTCCCACTGTCCTTTCCTAATAAAATGAGGAAATTGCATCGCATTGTC
TGAGTAGGTGTCATTCTATTCTGGGGGGTGGGGTGGGGCAGGACAGCAAGGGGGAGGATTGGGAAGACAA
TAGCAGGCATGCTGGGGATGCGGTGGGCTCTATGGCTTCTGAGGCGGAAAGAACCAGCTGGGGCTCTAGG
GGGTATCCCC
[124 nt withheld, positions 2601-2724]
C
[91 nt withheld, positions 2726-2816]
A
[49 nt withheld, positions 2818-2866]
CCTTTGACGTTGGAGTCCACGTTCTTT
[37 nt withheld, positions 2894-2930]
ACCCTATCTCGGTCTATTCTTTTGATTTATAAGGGATTTTGCCGATTTCGGCCTATTGGTTAAAAAATGA
GCTGATTTAACAAAAATTTAACGCGAATTAATTCTGTGGAATGTGTGTCAGTTAGGGTGTGGAAAGTCCC
CAGGCTCCCCAGCAGGCAGAAGTATGCAAAGCATGCATCTCAATTAGTCAGCAACCAGGTGTGGAAAGTC
CCCAGGCTCCCCAGCAGGCAGAAGTATGCAAAGCATGCATCTCAATTAGTCAGCAACCATAGTCCCGCCC
CTAACTCCGCCCATCCCGCCCCTAACTCCGCCCAGTTCCGCCCATTCTCCGCCCCATGGCTGACTAATTT
TTTTTATTTATGCAGAGGCCGAGGCCGCCTCTGCCTCTGAGCTATTCCAGAAGTAGTGAGGAGGCTTTTT
TGGAGGCCTAGGCTTTTGCAAAAAGCTCCCGGGAGCTTGTATATCCATTTTCGGATCTGATCAAGAGACA
GGATGAGGATCGTTTCGCATGATTGAACAAGATGGATTGCACGCAGGTTCTCCGGCCGCTTGGGTGGAGA
GGCTATTCGGCTATGACTGGGCACAACAGACAATCGGCTGCTCTGATGCCGCCGTGTTCCGGCTGTCAGC
GCAGGGGCGCCCGGTTCTTTTTGTCAAGACCGACCTGTCCGGTGCCCTGAATGAACTGCAGGACGAGGCA
GCGCGGCTATCGTGGCTGGCCACGACGGGCGTTCCTTGCGCAGCTGTGCTCGACGTTGTCACTGAAGCGG
GAAGGGACTGGCTGCTATTGGGCGAAGTGCCGGGGCAGGATCTCCTGTCATCTCACCTTGCTCCTGCCGA
GAAAGTATCCATCATGGCTGATGCAATGCGGCGGCTGCATACGCTTGATCCGGCTACCTGCCCATTCGAC
CACCAAGCGAAACATCGCATCGAGCGAGCACGTACTCGGATGGAAGCCGGTCTTGTCGATCAGGATGATC
TGGACGAAGAGCATCAGGGGCTCGCGCCAGCCGAACTGTTCGCCAGGCTCAAGGCGCGCATGCCCGACGG
CGAGGATCTCGTCGTGACCCATGGCGATGCCTGCTTGCCGAATATCATGGTGGAAAATGGCCGCTTTTCT
GGATTCATCGACTGTGGCCGGCTGGGTGTGGCGGACCGCTATCAGGACATAGCGTTGGCTACCCGTGATA
TTGCTGAAGAGCTTGGCGGCGAATGGGCTGACCGCTTCCTCGTGCTTTACGGTATCGCCGCTCCCGATTC
GCAGCGCATCGCCTTCTATCGCCTTCTTGACGAGTTCTTCTGAGCGGGACTCTGGGGTTCGAAATGACCG
ACCAAGCGACGCCCAACCTGCCATCACGAGATTTCGATTCCACCGCCGCCTTCTATGAAAGGTTGGGCTT
CGGAATCGTTTTCCGGGACGCCGGCTGGATGATCCTCCAGCGCGGGGATCTCATGCTGGAGTTCTTCGCC
CACCCCAACTTGTTTATTGCAGCTTATAATGGTTACAAATAAAGCAATAGCATCACAAATTTCACAAATA
AAGCATTTTTTTCACTGCATTCTAGTTGTGGTTTGTCCAAACTCATCAATGTATCTTATCATGTCTGTAT
ACCGTCGACCTCTAGCTAGAGCTTGGCGTAATCATGGTCATAGCTGTTTCCTGTGTGAAATTGTTATCCG
CTCACAATTCCACACAACATACGAGCCGGAAGCATAAAGTGTAAAGCCTGGGGTGCCTAATGAGTGAGCT
AACTCACATTAATTGCGTTGCGCTCACTGCCCGCTTTCCAGTCGGGAAACCTGTCGTGCCAGCTGCATTA
ATGAATCGGCCAACGCGCGGGGAGAGGCGGTTTGCGTATTGGGCGCTCTTCCGCTTCCTCGCTCACTGAC
TCGCTGCGCTCGGTCGTTCGGCTGCGGCGAGCGGTATCAGCTCACTCAAAGGCGGTAATACGGTTATCCA
CAGAATCAGGGGATAACGCAGGAAAGAACATGTGAGCAAAAGGCCAGCAAAAGGCCAGGAACCGTAAAAA
GGCCGCGTTGCTGGCGTTTTTCCATAGGCTCCGCCCCCCTGACGAGCATCACAAAAATCGACGCTCAAGT
CAGAGGTGGCGAAACCCGACAGGACTATAAAGATACCAGGCGTTTCCCCCTGGAAGCTCCCTCGTGCGCT
CTCCTGTTCCGACCCTGCCGCTTACCGGATACCTGTCCGCCTTTCTCCCTTCGGGAAGCGTGGCGCTTTC
TCATAGCTCACGCTGTAGGTATCTCAGTTCGGTGTAGGTCGTTCGCTCCAAGCTGGGCTGTGTGCACGAA
CCCCCCGTTCAGCCCGACCGCTGCGCCTTATCCGGTAACTATCGTCTTGAGTCCAACCCGGTAAGACACG
ACTTATCGCCACTGGCAGCAGCCACTGGTAACAGGATTAGCAGAGCGAGGTATGTAGGCGGTGCTACAGA
GTTCTTGAAGTGGTGGCCTAACTACGGCTACACTAGAAGAACAGTATTTGGTATCTGCGCTCTGCTGAAG
CCAGTTACCTTCGGAAAAAGAGTTGGTAGCTCTTGATCCGGCAAACAAACCACCGCTGGTAGCGGTTTTT
TTGTTTGCAAGCAGCAGATTACGCGCAGAAAAAAAGGATCTCAAGAAGATCCTTTGATCTTTTCTACGGG
GTCTGACGCTCAGTGGAACGAAAACTCACGTTAAGGGATTTTGGTCATGAGATTATCAAAAAGGATCTTC
ACCTAGATCCTTTTAAATTAAAAATGAAGTTTTAAATCAATCTAAAGTATATATGAGTAAACTTGGTCTG
ACAGTTACCAATGCTTAATCAGTGAGGCACCTATCTCAGCGATCTGTCTATTTCGTTCATCCATAGTTGC
CTGACTCCCCGTCGTGTAGATAACTACGATACGGGAGGGCTTACCATCTGGCCCCAGTGCTGCAATGATA
CCGCGAGACCCACGCTCACCGGCTCCAGATTTATCAGCAATAAACCAGCCAGCCGGAAGGGCCGAGCGCA
GAAGTGGTCCTGCAACTTTATCCGCCTCCATCCAGTCTATTAATTGTTGCCGGGAAGCTAGAGTAAGTAG
TTCGCCAGTTAATAGTTTGCGCAACGTTGTTGCCATTGCTACAGGCATCGTGGTGTCACGCTCGTCGTTT
GGTATGGCTTCATTCAGCTCCGGTTCCCAACGATCAAGGCGAGTTACATGATCCCCCATGTTGTGCAAAA
AAGCGGTTAGCTCCTTCGGTCCTCCGATCGTTGTCAGAAGTAAGTTGGCCGCAGTGTTATCACTCATGGT
TATGGCAGCACTGCATAATTCTCTTACTGTCATGCCATCCGTAAGATGCTTTTCTGTGACTGGTGAGTAC
TCAACCAAGTCATTCTGAGAATAGTGTATGCGGCGACCGAGTTGCTCTTGCCCGGCGTCAATACGGGATA
ATACCGCGCCACATAGCAGAACTTTAAAAGTGCTCATCATTGGAAAACGTTCTTCGGGGCGAAAACTCTC
AAGGATCTTACCGCTGTTGAGATCCAGTTCGATGTAACCCACTCGTGCACCCAACTGATCTTCAGCATCT
TTTACTTTCACCAGCGTTTCTGGGTGAGCAAAAACAGGAAGGCAAAATGCCGCAAAAAAGGGAATAAGGG
CGACACGGAAATGTTGAATACTCATACTCTTCCTTTTTCAATATTATTGAAGCATTTATCAGGGTTATTG
TCTCATGAGCGGATACATATTTGAATGTATTTAGAAAAATAAACAAATAGGGGTTCCGCGCACATTTCCC
CGAAAAGTGCCACCTGACGTC
Features (pLannotate 1.2.2; 22 found; start..end, strand, type, name):
     28..80      -  misc_feature   bom (fragment): basis of mobility region from pBR322
    235..614     +  enhancer       CMV enhancer: human cytomegalovirus immediate early enhancer
    615..818     +  promoter       CMV promoter: human cytomegalovirus (CMV) immediate early promoter
    814..847     +  LTR            5' LTR (truncated) (fragment): truncated 5' long terminal repeat (LTR) from HIV-1
    863..881     +  promoter       T7 promoter: promoter for bacteriophage T7 RNA polymerase
    904..1290    +  CDS            MS2: bacteriophage MS2 coat protein binds to a specific stem-loop structure in the viral RNA (Peabody, 1993)
   1333..1359    +  CDS            3xHA (fragment): three tandem HA epitope tags
   1399..2241    +  CDS            HNRNPK (fragment): HNRPK_HUMAN - Also known as HNRPK. Experimental evidence at protein level: Swiss-Prot protein existence level 1. One of the major pre-mRNA-binding proteins. Binds tenaciously to poly(C) sequences. Likely to play a role in the nuclear metabolism of hnRNAs, particularly for pre-mRNAs that contain cytidine-rich sequences. Can also bind poly(C) single-stranded DNA. Plays an important role in p53/TP53 response to DNA damage, acting at the level of both transcription activation and repression. When sumoylated, acts as a transcriptional coactivator of p53/TP53, playing a role in p21/CDKN1A and 14-3-3
   2338..2555    +  polyA_signal   bGH poly(A) signal: bovine growth hormone polyadenylation signal
   2559..2580    +  promoter       SV40 promoter (fragment): SV40 enhancer and early promoter
   2601..3029    +  rep_origin     f1 ori (sequence partly withheld): f1 bacteriophage origin of replication; arrow indicates direction of (+) strand synthesis
   3043..3372    +  promoter       SV40 promoter: SV40 enhancer and early promoter
   3439..4230    +  CDS            neo: KKA2_KLEPN - Also known as kan, nptII. Experimental evidence at protein level: Swiss-Prot protein existence level 1. Resistance to kanamycin, neomycin, paromomycin, ribostamycin, butirosin and gentamicin B. From Klebsiella pneumoniae.
   4254..4412    +  CDS            ble (fragment): BLE_KLEPN - Experimental evidence at protein level: Swiss-Prot protein existence level 1. Binding protein with a strong affinity to the bleomycin family of antibiotics. Binds to CL990; an antimitotic-antibiotic compound. From Klebsiella pneumoniae.
   4407..4528    +  polyA_signal   SV40 poly(A) signal: SV40 polyadenylation signal
   4601..4617    -  protein_bind   lac operator: The lac repressor binds to the lac operator to inhibit transcription in E. coli. This inhibition can be relieved by adding lactose or isopropyl-β-D-thiogalactopyranoside (IPTG). lac repressor encoded by lacI
   4625..4655    -  promoter       lac promoter: promoter for the E. coli lac operon
   4670..4691    -  protein_bind   CAP binding site: CAP binding activates transcription in the presence of cAMP. E. coli catabolite activator protein
   4704..4796    -  CDS            lacI (fragment): lac repressor; lacI; The lac repressor binds to the lac operator to inhibit transcription in E. coli. This inhibition can be relieved by adding lactose or isopropyl-β-D-thiogalactopyranoside (IPTG).
   4979..5564    -  rep_origin     ori: high-copy-number ColE1/pMB1/pBR322/pUC origin of replication
   5735..6595    -  CDS            AmpR: β-lactamase; bla; confers resistance to ampicillin, carbenicillin, and related antibiotics
   6596..6700    -  promoter       AmpR promoter: bla
