[The description below was written by a language model from this plasmid's Addgene catalogue record and pLannotate feature annotations shown in this document.]
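Description:
pcDNA3.1-MS2-HA-HshnRNPK-del210-387_Z is a 6.7 kb mammalian expression plasmid encoding a deletion mutant of human hnRNP K fused to the bacteriophage MS2 coat protein and an HA epitope tag. The catalogue lists the backbone as unknown, but the name and the annotated features match a pcDNA3.1-type layout. A high-copy ColE1/pUC origin and an ampicillin resistance gene support propagation in E. coli, and an f1 origin is also present. An SV40 early promoter drives a neomycin phosphotransferase gene followed by an SV40 polyadenylation signal, which would allow G418 selection of transfected mammalian cells. Several small annotations (a truncated HIV-1 LTR fragment, ble and lacI fragments, lac promoter/operator elements) are short matches that look like backbone remnants rather than functional parts.

The expression cassette uses the CMV immediate early enhancer and promoter, with a T7 promoter just downstream, and ends in the bovine growth hormone polyadenylation signal. The annotated coding segments run in order from the MS2 coat protein, through a single HA-sized match to the 3xHA tag, to an HNRNPK fragment of about 840 nt. By its name, the insert lacks residues 210–387. The depositor states that the sequence follows transcript variant 2 (isoform 2) of HNRNPK, a major poly(C)-binding pre-mRNA-binding protein.

The MS2 coat protein binds a specific RNA stem-loop, so fusions of this kind are typically used to tether a protein to reporter mRNAs carrying MS2 binding sites. The HA tag allows detection or immunoprecipitation. The record itself states only mammalian expression as the purpose. It also notes that the depositor's sequence may be theoretical rather than fully verified.
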