Addgene plasmid #148125: pcDNA3.1-MS2-HA-HshnRNPK-del210-387_Z
Purpose: Mammalian Expression of HshnRNPK-del210-387
Depositing lab: Elisa Izaurralde. Depositing organization: Max Planck Institute for Developmental Biology.
Backbone
  Vector backbone: Unknown
  Vector type: Mammalian Expression
Growth in bacteria
  Bacterial resistance: Ampicillin, 100 μg/mL
  Growth temperature: 37°C
  Growth strain: DH5alpha
  Copy number: High Copy
Gene/Insert
  Gene/Insert name: HshnRNPK-del210-387
  Species: H. sapiens (human)
  Entrez Gene: HNRNPK (a.k.a. AUKS, CSBP, HNRPK, TUNP)
  Cloning method: Unknown
Terms and licenses: Academic/Nonprofit Terms; Industry Terms: Not Available to Industry
Depositor comments: sequence given by transcript variant 2 NCBI:NM_031263.2 or isoform 2 Uniprot.: P61978-2 Plasmids from this collection were made available to the research community and donated after the lab closed. Please note that the sequence provided by the depositing laboratory may be theoretical/predicted or based on Sanger sequencing results. There may be discrepancies between sequencing results obtained by Addgene and the depositor sequence. If an Addgene verified sequence is not available, please contact before placing your order to request that our lab fully sequence the plasmid.
How to cite: pcDNA3.1-MS2-HA-HshnRNPK-del210-387_Z was a gift from Elisa Izaurralde (Addgene plasmid # 148125 ; http://n2t.net/addgene:148125 ; RRID:Addgene_148125)
